Addgene plasmid #14994: pDRIVE-CAG-hFX-HA
Depositing lab: Michael Ristow. Depositing organization: Friedrich-Schiller-Universitaet Jena. Publication: Activation of mitochondrial energy metabolism protects against cardiac failure. Schulz TJ, Westermann D, Isken F, Voigt A, Laube B, Thierbach R, Kuhlow D, Zarse K, Schomburg L, Pfeiffer AF, Tschope C, Ristow M. Aging (Albany NY). 2010 Nov;2(11):843-53. doi: 10.18632/aging.100234. PubMed 21084725.
Backbone
  Vector backbone: pDRIVE-CAG
  Backbone manufacturer: Invivogen
  Backbone size w/o insert (bp): 6353
  Vector type: Mammalian Expression
Growth in bacteria
  Bacterial resistance: Bleocin (Zeocin), 50 μg/mL
  Growth temperature: 37°C
  Growth strain: DH5alpha
  Copy number: Unknown
Gene/Insert
  Gene/Insert name: human frataxin cDNA (alt names: hFX; FRX; frataxin)
  Species: H. sapiens (human)
  Insert size (bp): 686
  Entrez Gene: FXN (a.k.a. CyaY, FA, FARR, FRDA, X25)
  Tag / fusion protein: HA (C terminal on insert); AU1 (C terminal on insert)
  Cloning method: Restriction Enzyme; 5′ cloning site NcoI (not destroyed); 3′ cloning site EcoRI (not destroyed)
  Sequencing primers: 5′ n/a
Terms and licenses: Academic/Nonprofit Terms; Industry Terms: Not Available to Industry
How to cite: pDRIVE-CAG-hFX-HA was a gift from Michael Ristow (Addgene plasmid # 14994 ; http://n2t.net/addgene:14994 ; RRID:Addgene_14994)
