[The description below was written by a language model from this plasmid's Addgene catalogue record and pLannotate feature annotations shown in this document.]
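Description:
pDRIVE-CAG-hFX-HA is a mammalian expression plasmid built on the commercial pDRIVE-CAG backbone and carrying the human frataxin (FXN) cDNA. It is propagated in E. coli through a high-copy ColE1/pUC-type origin of replication. Selection relies on the ble gene from Streptoalloteichus hindustanus, which encodes a bleomycin-family binding protein that confers Zeocin resistance. The synthetic bacterial EM7 promoter drives ble. No separate mammalian promoter for this marker is annotated, so the record supports bacterial selection only.

The payload is expressed from the composite CAG promoter, annotated here as its three parts: the human CMV immediate-early enhancer, the chicken β-actin promoter (spanning the numbering origin of the circular sequence), and a chimeric chicken β-actin/rabbit β-globin intron. Together these give strong, broadly active transcription in mammalian cells. The frataxin coding sequence sits downstream, cloned between NcoI and EcoRI sites that were both retained. It is followed by an SV40-derived region that includes a polyadenylation signal and a small large T antigen fragment. The catalogue lists HA and AU1 epitope tags at the C terminus of the insert for immunodetection, but the feature table does not annotate them separately.

The sequenced record is 3,848 nt, considerably shorter than the 6,353 bp backbone plus 686 bp insert listed in the catalogue. The record does not explain this discrepancy.

Frataxin is a mitochondrial protein involved in iron-sulfur cluster assembly and heme biosynthesis. The associated publication concerns activation of mitochondrial energy metabolism and protection against cardiac failure, which is consistent with using the plasmid to overexpress tagged human frataxin in mammalian systems.
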