Features (pLannotate 1.2.2; 9 found; start..end, strand, type, name):
    153..1127    +  intron         chimeric intron: chimera between introns from chicken β-actin and rabbit β-globin
   1195..1821    +  CDS            FXN: FRDA_HUMAN - Also known as FRDA, X25. Experimental evidence at protein level: Swiss-Prot protein existence level 1. Promotes the biosynthesis of heme and assembly and repair of iron-sulfur clusters by delivering Fe(2+) to proteins involved in these pathways. May play a role in the protection against iron-catalyzed oxidative stress through its ability to catalyze the oxidation of Fe(2+) to Fe(3+); the oligomeric form but not the monomeric form has in vitro ferroxidase activity. May be able to store large amounts of iron in the form of a ferrihydrite mineral by oligomerization; however, the phys
   1883..1983    -  polyA_signal   SV40 poly(A) signal (fragment): SV40 polyadenylation signal
   2063..2131    -  CDS            large T antigen (fragment): large T antigen from SV40 (simian virus 40)
   2234..2822    +  rep_origin     ori: high-copy-number ColE1/pMB1/pBR322/pUC origin of replication
   2908..2955    +  promoter       EM7 promoter: synthetic bacterial promoter&nbsp
   2975..3346    +  CDS            ble: BLE_STRHI - Experimental evidence at protein level: Swiss-Prot protein existence level 1. Binding protein with a strong affinity to the bleomycin family of antibiotics. From Streptoalloteichus hindustanus.
   3418..3721    +  enhancer       CMV enhancer: human cytomegalovirus immediate early enhancer
   3723..152     +  promoter       chicken β-actin promoter (across the origin): No description available
>Addgene plasmid #14994 | pDRIVE-CAG-hFX-HA | addgene full sequence | sequence record 266260 | Addgene NGS Result
CGCCAGGCGGGGCGGGGCGGGGCGAGGGGCGGGGCGGGGCGAGGCGGAGAGGTGCGGCGGCAGCCAATCA
GAGCGGCGCGCTCCGAAAGTTTCCTTTTATGGCGAGGCGGCGGCGGCGGCGGCCCTATAAAAAGCGAAGC
GCGCGGCGGGCGGGAGTCGCTGCGCGCTGCCTTCGCCCCGTGCCCCGCTCCGCCGCCGCCTCGCGCCGCC
CGCCCCGGCTCTGACTGACCGCGTTACTCCCACAGGTGAGCGGGCGGGACGGCCCTTCTCCTCCGGGCTG
TAATTAGCGCTTGGTTTAATGACGGCTTGTTTCTTTTCTGTGGCTGCGTGAAAGCCTTGAGGGGCTCCGG
GAGGGCCCTTTGTGCGGGGGGAGCGGCTCGGGGGGTGCGTGCGTGTGTGTGTGCGTGGGGAGCGCCGCGT
GCGGCTCCGCGCTGCCCGGCGGCTGTGAGCGCTGCGGGCGCGGCGCGGGGCTTTGTGCGCTCCGCAGTGT
GCGCGAGGGGAGCGCGGCCGGGGGCGGTGCCCCGCGGTGCGGGGGGGGCTGCGAGGGGAACAAAGGCTGC
GTGCGGGGTGTGTGCGTGGGGGGGTGAGCAGGGGGTGTGGGCGCGTCGGTCGGGCTGCAACCCCCCCTGC
ACCCCCCTCCCCGAGTTGCTGAGCACGGCCCGGCTTCGGGTGCGGGGCTCCGTACGGGGCGTGGCGCGGG
GCTCGCCGTGCCGGGCGGGGGGTGGCGGCAGGTGGGGGTGCCGGGCGGGGCGGGGCCGCCTCGGGCCGGG
GAGGGCTCGGGGGAGGGGCGCGGCGGCCCCCGGAGCGCCGGCGGCTGTCGAGGCGCGGCGAGCCGCAGCC
ATTGCCTTTTATGGTAATCGTGCGAGAGGGCGCAGGGACTTCCTTTGTCCCAAATCTGTGCGGAGCCGAA
ATCTGGGAGGCGCCGCCGCACCCCCTCTAGCGGGCGCGGGGCGAAGCGGTGCGGCGCCGGCAGGAAGGAA
ATGGGCGGGGAGGGCCTTCGTGCGTCGCCGCGCCGCCGTCCCCTTCTCCCTCTCCAGCCTCGGGGCTGTC
CGCGGGGGGACGGCTGCCTTCGGGGGGGACGGGGCAGGGCGGGGTTCGGCTTCTGGCGTGTGACCGGCGG
CTCTAGACAATTGTACTAACCTTCTTCTCTTTCCTCTCCTGACAGGTTGGTGTACAGTAGCTTCCACCAT
GGGATGGACTCTCGGGCGCCGCGCAGTAGCCGGCCTCCTGGCGTCACCCAGCCCGGCCCAGGCCCAGACC
CTCACCCGGGTCCCGCGGCCGGCAGAGTTGGCCCCACTCTGCGGCCGCCGTGGCCTGCGCACCGACATCG
ATGCGACCTGCACGCCCCGCCGCGCAAGTTCGAACCAACGTGGCCTCAACCAGATTTGGAATGTCAAAAA
GCAGAGTGTCTATTTGATGAATTTGAGGAAATCTGGAACTTTGGGCCACCCAGGCTCTCTAGATGAGACC
ACCTATGAAAGACTAGCAGAGGAAACGCTGGACTCTTTAGCAGAGTTTTTTGAAGACCTTGCAGACAAGC
CATACACGTTTGAGGACTATGATGTCTCCTTTGGGAGTGGTGTCTTAACTGTCAAACTGGGTGGAGATCT
AGGAACCTATGTGATCAACAAGCAGACGCCAAACAAGCAAATCTGGCTATCTTCTCCATCCAGTGGACCT
AAGCGTTATGACTGGACTGGGAAAAACTGGGTGTACTCCCACGACGGCGTGTCCCTCCATGAGCTGCTGG
CCGCAGAGCTCACTAAAGCCTTAAAAACCAAACTGGACTTGTCTTCCTTGGCCTATTCCGGAAAAGATGC
TTACCCTTACGACGTACCAGACTACGCAGACACGTACCGATACATCTAGAATTCGCTAGCTCGACATGAT
AAGATACATTGATGAGTTTGGACAAACCACAACTAGAATGCAGTGAAAAAAATGCTTTATTTGTGAAATT
TGTGATGCTATTGCTTTATTTGTGAAATTTGTGATGCTATTGCTTTATTTGTAACCATTATAAGCTGCAA
TAAACAAGTTAACAACAACAATTGCATTCATTTTATGTTTCAGGTTCAGGGGGAGGTGTGGGAGGTTTTT
TAAAGCAAGTAAAACCTCTACAAATGTGGTAGATCCATTTAAATGTTAATTAACTAGCCATGACCAAAAT
CCCTTAACGTGAGTTTTCGTTCCACTGAGCGTCAGACCCCGTAGAAAAGATCAAAGGATCTTCTTGAGAT
CCTTTTTTTCTGCGCGTAATCTGCTGCTTGCAAACAAAAAAACCACCGCTACCAGCGGTGGTTTGTTTGC
CGGATCAAGAGCTACCAACTCTTTTTCCGAAGGTAACTGGCTTCAGCAGAGCGCAGATACCAAATACTGT
TCTTCTAGTGTAGCCGTAGTTAGGCCACCACTTCAAGAACTCTGTAGCACCGCCTACATACCTCGCTCTG
CTAATCCTGTTACCAGTGGCTGCTGCCAGTGGCGATAAGTCGTGTCTTACCGGGTTGGACTCAAGACGAT
AGTTACCGGATAAGGCGCAGCGGTCGGGCTGAACGGGGGGTTCGTGCACACAGCCCAGCTTGGAGCGAAC
GACCTACACCGAACTGAGATACCTACAGCGTGAGCTATGAGAAAGCGCCACGCTTCCCGAAGGGAGAAAG
GCGGACAGGTATCCGGTAAGCGGCAGGGTCGGAACAGGAGAGCGCACGAGGGAGCTTCCAGGGGGAAACG
CCTGGTATCTTTATAGTCCTGTCGGGTTTCGCCACCTCTGACTTGAGCGTCGATTTTTGTGATGCTCGTC
AGGGGGGCGGAGCCTATGGAAAAACGCCAGCAACGCGGCCTTTTTACGGTTCCTGGCCTTTTGCTGGCCT
TTTGCTCACATGTTCTTAATTAAATTTTTCAAAAGTAGTTGACAATTAATCATCGGCATAGTATATCGGC
ATAGTATAATACGACTCACTATAGGAGGGCCATCATGGCCAAGTTGACCAGTGCTGTCCCAGTGCTCACA
GCCAGGGATGTGGCTGGAGCTGTTGAGTTCTGGACTGACAGGTTGGGGTTCTCCAGAGATTTTGTGGAGG
ATGACTTTGCAGGTGTGGTCAGAGATGATGTCACCCTGTTCATCTCAGCAGTCCAGGACCAGGTGGTGCC
TGACAACACCCTGGCTTGGGTGTGGGTGAGAGGACTGGATGAGCTGTATGCTGAGTGGAGTGAGGTGGTC
TCCACCAACTTCAGGGATGCCAGTGGCCCTGCCATGACAGAGATTGGAGAGCAGCCCTGGGGGAGAGAGT
TTGCCCTGAGAGACCCAGCAGGCAACTGTGTGCACTTTGTGGCAGAGGAGCAGGACTGAGGATAAGAATT
GAGTTTCAGAAAAGGGGGCCTGAGTGGCCCCTTTTTTCAACTTAATTAACCTGCAGGCGTTACATAACTT
ACGGTAAATGGCCCGCCTGGCTGACCGCCCAACGACCCCCGCCCATTGACGTCAATAATGACGTATGTTC
CCATAGTAACGCCAATAGGGACTTTCCATTGACGTCAATGGGTGGAGTATTTACGGTAAACTGCCCACTT
GGCAGTACATCAAGTGTATCATATGCCAAGTACGCCCCCTATTGACGTCAATGACGGTAAATGGCCCGCC
TGGCATTATGCCCAGTACATGACCTTATGGGACTTTCCTACTTGGCAGTACATCTACGTATTAGTCATCG
CTATTAACATGGTCGAGGTGAGCCCCACGTTCTGCTTCACTCTCCCCATCTCCCCCCCCTCCCCACCCCC
AATTTTGTATTTATTTATTTTTTAATTATTTTGTGCAGCGATGGGGGCGGGGGGGGGGGGGGGGCGCG
