>Addgene plasmid #14994 | pDRIVE-CAG-hFX-HA | depositor partial sequence | sequence record 8205 | Author sequence
ATGGGATGGACTCTCGGGCGCCGCGCAGTAGCCGGCCTCCTGGCGTCACCCAGCCCGGCCCAGGCCCAGA
CCCTCACCCGGGTCCCGCGGCCGGCAGAGTTGGCCCCACTCTGCGGCCGCCGTGGCCTGCGCACCGACAT
CGATGCGACCTGCACGCCCCGCCGCGCAAGTTCGAACCAACGTGGCCTCAACCAGATTTGGAATGTCAAA
AAGCAGAGTGTCTATTTGATGAATTTGAGGAAATCTGGAACTTTGGGCCACCCAGGCTCTCTAGATGAGA
CCACCTATGAAAGACTAGCAGAGGAAACGCTGGACTCTTTAGCAGAGTTTTTTGAAGACCTTGCAGACAA
GCCATACACGTTTGAGGACTATGATGTCTCCTTTGGGAGTGGTGTCTTAACTGTCAAACTGGGTGGAGAT
CTAGGAACCTATGTGATCAACAAGCAGACGCCAAACAAGCAAATCTGGCTATCTTCTCCATCCAGTGGAC
CTAAGCGTTATGACTGGACTGGGAAAAACTGGGTGTACTCCCACGACGGCGTGTCCCTCCATGAGCTGCT
GGCCGCAGAGCTCACTAAAGCCTTAAAAACCAAACTGGACTTGTCTTCCTTGGCCTATTCCGGAAAAGAT
GCTTACCCTTACGACGTACCAGACTACGCAGACACGTACCGATACATCTAGAATTC
