>Addgene plasmid #14994 | pDRIVE-CAG-hFX-HA | addgene partial sequence | sequence record 21851 | 14994 with EBVrev
ATCGGTACGTGTCTGCGTAGTCTGGTACGTCGTAAGGGTAAGCATCTTTTCCGGAATAGGCCAAGGAAGA
CAAGTCCAGTTTGGTTTTTAAGGCTTTAGTGAGCTCTGCGGCCAGCAGCTCATGGAGGGACACGCCGTCG
TGGGAGTACACCCAGTTTTTCCCAGTCCAGTCATAACGCTTAGGTCCACTGGATGGAGAAGATAGCCAGA
TTTGCTTGTTTGGCGTCTGCTTGTTGATCACATAGGTTCCTAGATCTCCACCCAGTTTGACAGTTAAGAC
ACCACTCCCAAAGGAGACATCATAGTCCTCAAACGTGTATGGCTTGTCTGCAAGGTCTTCAAAAAACTCT
GCTAAAGAGTCCAGCGTTTCCTCTGCTAGTCTTTCATAGGTGGTCTCATCTAGAGAGCCTGGGTGGCCCA
AAGTTCCAGATTTCCTCAAATTCATCAAATAGACACTCTGCTTTTTGACATTCCAAATCTGGTTGAGGCC
ACGTTGGTTCGAACTTGCGCGGCGGGGCGTGCAGGTCGCATCGATGTCGGTGCGCAGGCCACGGCGGCCG
CAGAGTGGGGCCAACTCTGCCGGCCGCGGGACCCGGGTGAGGGTCTGGGCCTGGGCCGGGCTGGGTGACG
CCAGGAGGCCGGCTACTGCGCGGCGCCCGAGAGTCCATCCCATGGTGGAAGCTACTGTACACCAACCTGT
CAGGAGAGGAAAGAGAAGAAGGTTAGTACAATTGTCTAGAGCCGCCGGTCACACGCCAGAAGCCGAACCC
CGCCCTGCCCCGTCCCCCCCGAAGGCAGCCGTCCCCCCGCGGACAGCCCCGANGCTGGAGAGGGAGAAGG
GGACGGCGGCGCGNCGACGCACGAAGGCCCTCCCCGCCCATTTCCTTCCTGCCGGCGCCGCACCGCTTCG
CCCCGCGCCCG
